Addgene plasmid #70191: pBEST_OR2-OR1-Pr-UTR1_ClpX-T500 (48p)
Purpose: Derived from 21 with “ClpX” coding sequence from Genbank U00096.3 substituted for “deGFP” – used as T500 template for 134-137.
Depositing lab: Richard Murray. Depositing organization: California Institute of Technology. Publication: Linear DNA for rapid prototyping of synthetic biological circuits in an Escherichia coli based TX-TL cell-free system. Sun ZZ, Yeung E, Hayes CA, Noireaux V, Murray RM. ACS Synth Biol. 2014 Jun 20;3(6):387-97. doi: 10.1021/sb400131a. Epub 2013 Dec 4. PubMed 24303785.
Backbone
  Vector backbone: pBEST
Growth in bacteria
  Bacterial resistance: Ampicillin, 100 μg/mL
  Growth temperature: 30°C
  Growth strain: KL740
  Growth instructions: Critical to grow in KL740 at 29-30C, or will overexpress and mutate
  Copy number: High Copy
Gene/Insert
  Gene/Insert name: ClpX
  Entrez Gene: clpX (a.k.a. b0438, ECK0432, lopC)
Terms and licenses: Academic/Nonprofit Terms; Industry Terms: Not Available to Industry
How to cite: pBEST_OR2-OR1-Pr-UTR1_ClpX-T500 (48p) was a gift from Richard Murray (Addgene plasmid # 70191 ; http://n2t.net/addgene:70191 ; RRID:Addgene_70191)
