[The description below was written by a language model from this plasmid's Addgene catalogue record and pLannotate feature annotations shown in this document.]
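Description:
pBEST_OR2-OR1-Pr-UTR1_ClpX-T500 (48p) is a 3.8 kb bacterial expression plasmid on the pBEST backbone, built for use with an Escherichia coli-based TX-TL cell-free transcription-translation system. It is maintained in E. coli through a high-copy ColE1/pUC-type origin and selected with ampicillin via the bla gene and its native promoter. Two further annotations, a short tetracycline-resistance fragment downstream of the insert and a fragment matching phage lambda O protein upstream of it, are partial matches, apparently backbone or promoter-region remnants rather than functional genes.

The payload is the E. coli clpX coding sequence, which according to the record replaced the deGFP reporter of a parent construct in the same series. ClpX is the ATP-dependent unfoldase and substrate-recognition component of the ClpXP protease, which unfolds targeted proteins and feeds them to ClpP. As the name indicates, expression is driven by the lambda OR2-OR1-Pr promoter, a strong constitutive promoter carrying lambda repressor operator sites, followed by the UTR1 leader. The feature table picks up that leader as the efficient phage T7 gene 10 ribosome binding site immediately before the ORF. The T500 transcriptional terminator named in the title is not annotated but would lie after the coding sequence, and the promoter itself is likewise not annotated.

The record notes that the plasmid is prone to overexpression and mutation unless kept in a particular host strain at reduced temperature, which fits control of Pr by a temperature-sensitive repressor, although the record does not state this. Its stated role is as a T500-containing template for generating later constructs in the series, within work on linear DNA for rapid prototyping of synthetic circuits.
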