Features (pLannotate 1.2.2; 7 found; start..end, strand, type, name):
      7..29      +  RBS            RBS: efficient ribosome binding site from bacteriophage T7 gene 10 (Olins and Rangwala, 1989)
     36..1307    +  CDS            clpX: CLPX_ECOLI - Also known as lopC. Experimental evidence at protein level: Swiss-Prot protein existence level 1. ATP-dependent specificity component of the Clp protease. Uses cycles of ATP binding and hydrolysis to unfold proteins and translocate them to the ClpP protease. It directs the protease to specific substrates both with and without the help of adapter proteins such as SspB. Participates in the final steps of RseA-sigma-E degradation, liberating sigma-E to induce the extracytoplasmic-stress response. It may bind to the lambda O substrate protein and present it to the ClpP protease in a f
   1347..1478    +  CDS            TcR (fragment): tetracycline efflux protein; tet; confers resistance to tetracycline
   1658..2246    -  rep_origin     ori: high-copy-number ColE1/pMB1/pBR322/pUC origin of replication
   2417..3277    -  CDS            AmpR: β-lactamase; bla; confers resistance to ampicillin, carbenicillin, and related antibiotics
   3278..3382    -  promoter       AmpR promoter: bla
   3484..3777    +  CDS            O (fragment): VRPO_LAMBD - Protein inferred from homology: Swiss-Prot protein existence level 3. Necessary for the bidirectional replication of DNA. It interacts with the ori (origin of replication) region of the genome during the initiation of replication. From Escherichia phage lambda (Bacteriophage lambda).
>Addgene plasmid #70191 | pBEST_OR2-OR1-Pr-UTR1_ClpX-T500 (48p) | depositor full sequence | sequence record 125445 | pBEST_OR2-OR1-Pr-UTR1_ClpX-T500 (48p) sequence 3799 bps
AATAATTTTGTTTAACTTTAAGAAGGAGATATACCATGACAGATAAACGCAAAGATGGCTCAGGCAAATT
GCTGTATTGCTCTTTTTGCGGCAAAAGCCAGCATGAAGTGCGCAAGCTGATTGCCGGTCCATCCGTGTAT
ATCTGCGACGAATGTGTTGATTTATGTAACGACATCATTCGCGAAGAGATTAAAGAAGTTGCACCGCATC
GTGAACGCAGTGCGCTACCGACGCCGCATGAAATTCGCAACCACCTGGACGATTACGTTATCGGCCAGGA
ACAGGCGAAAAAAGTGCTGGCGGTCGCGGTATACAACCATTACAAACGTCTGCGCAACGGCGATACCAGC
AATGGCGTCGAGTTGGGCAAAAGTAACATTCTGCTGATCGGTCCGACCGGTTCCGGTAAAACGCTGCTGG
CTGAAACGCTGGCGCGCCTGCTGGATGTTCCGTTCACCATGGCCGACGCGACTACACTGACCGAAGCCGG
TTATGTGGGTGAAGACGTTGAAAACATCATTCAGAAGCTGTTGCAGAAATGCGACTACGATGTCCAGAAA
GCACAGCGTGGTATTGTCTACATCGATGAAATCGACAAGATTTCTCGTAAGTCAGACAACCCGTCCATTA
CCCGAGACGTTTCCGGTGAAGGCGTACAGCAGGCACTGTTGAAACTGATCGAAGGTACGGTAGCTGCTGT
TCCACCGCAAGGTGGGCGTAAACATCCGCAGCAGGAATTCTTGCAGGTTGATACCTCTAAGATCCTGTTT
ATTTGTGGCGGTGCGTTTGCCGGTCTGGATAAAGTGATTTCCCACCGTGTAGAAACCGGCTCCGGCATTG
GTTTTGGCGCGACGGTAAAAGCGAAGTCCGACAAAGCAAGCGAAGGCGAGCTGCTGGCGCAGGTTGAACC
GGAAGATCTGATCAAGTTTGGTCTTATCCCTGAGTTTATTGGTCGTCTGCCGGTTGTCGCAACGTTGAAT
GAACTGAGCGAAGAAGCTCTGATTCAGATCCTCAAAGAGCCGAAAAACGCCCTGACCAAGCAGTATCAGG
CGCTGTTTAATCTGGAAGGCGTGGATCTGGAATTCCGTGACGAGGCGCTGGATGCTATCGCTAAGAAAGC
GATGGCGCGTAAAACCGGTGCCCGTGGCCTGCGTTCCATCGTAGAAGCCGCACTGCTCGATACCATGTAC
GATCTGCCGTCCATGGAAGACGTCGAAAAAGTGGTTATCGACGAGTCGGTAATTGATGGTCAAAGCAAAC
CGTTGCTGATTTATGGCAAGCCGGAAGCGCAACAGGCATCTGGTGAATAACTCGAGCAAAGCCCGCCGAA
AGGCGGGCTTTTCTGTGTCGACCGATGCCCTTGAGAGCCTTCAACCCAGTCAGCTCCTTCCGGTGGGCGC
GGGGCATGACTATCGTCGCCGCACTTATGACTGTCTTCTTTATCATGCAACTCGTAGGACAGGTGCCGGC
AGCGCTCTTCCGCTTCCTCGCTCACTGACTCGCTGCGCTCGGTCGTTCGGCTGCGGCGAGCGGTATCAGC
TCACTCAAAGGCGGTAATACGGTTATCCACAGAATCAGGGGATAACGCAGGAAAGAACATGTGAGCAAAA
GGCCAGCAAAAGGCCAGGAACCGTAAAAAGGCCGCGTTGCTGGCGTTTTTCCATAGGCTCCGCCCCCCTG
ACGAGCATCACAAAAATCGACGCTCAAGTCAGAGGTGGCGAAACCCGACAGGACTATAAAGATACCAGGC
GTTTCCCCCTGGAAGCTCCCTCGTGCGCTCTCCTGTTCCGACCCTGCCGCTTACCGGATACCTGTCCGCC
TTTCTCCCTTCGGGAAGCGTGGCGCTTTCTCAATGCTCACGCTGTAGGTATCTCAGTTCGGTGTAGGTCG
TTCGCTCCAAGCTGGGCTGTGTGCACGAACCCCCCGTTCAGCCCGACCGCTGCGCCTTATCCGGTAACTA
TCGTCTTGAGTCCAACCCGGTAAGACACGACTTATCGCCACTGGCAGCAGCCACTGGTAACAGGATTAGC
AGAGCGAGGTATGTAGGCGGTGCTACAGAGTTCTTGAAGTGGTGGCCTAACTACGGCTACACTAGAAGGA
CAGTATTTGGTATCTGCGCTCTGCTGAAGCCAGTTACCTTCGGAAAAAGAGTTGGTAGCTCTTGATCCGG
CAAACAAACCACCGCTGGTAGCGGTGGTTTTTTTGTTTGCAAGCAGCAGATTACGCGCAGAAAAAAAGGA
TCTCAAGAAGATCCTTTGATCTTTTCTACGGGGTCTGACGCTCAGTGGAACGAAAACTCACGTTAAGGGA
TTTTGGTCATGAGATTATCAAAAAGGATCTTCACCTAGATCCTTTTAAATTAAAAATGAAGTTTTAAATC
AATCTAAAGTATATATGAGTAAACTTGGTCTGACAGTTACCAATGCTTAATCAGTGAGGCACCTATCTCA
GCGATCTGTCTATTTCGTTCATCCATAGTTGCCTGACTCCCCGTCGTGTAGATAACTACGATACGGGAGG
GCTTACCATCTGGCCCCAGTGCTGCAATGATACCGCGAGACCCACGCTCACCGGCTCCAGATTTATCAGC
AATAAACCAGCCAGCCGGAAGGGCCGAGCGCAGAAGTGGTCCTGCAACTTTATCCGCCTCCATCCAGTCT
ATTAATTGTTGCCGGGAAGCTAGAGTAAGTAGTTCGCCAGTTAATAGTTTGCGCAACGTTGTTGCCATTG
CTACAGGCATCGTGGTGTCACGCTCGTCGTTTGGTATGGCTTCATTCAGCTCCGGTTCCCAACGATCAAG
GCGAGTTACATGATCCCCCATGTTGTGCAAAAAAGCGGTTAGCTCCTTCGGTCCTCCGATCGTTGTCAGA
AGTAAGTTGGCCGCAGTGTTATCACTCATGGTTATGGCAGCACTGCATAATTCTCTTACTGTCATGCCAT
CCGTAAGATGCTTTTCTGTGACTGGTGAGTACTCAACCAAGTCATTCTGAGAATAGTGTATGCGGCGACC
GAGTTGCTCTTGCCCGGCGTCAATACGGGATAATACCGCGCCACATAGCAGAACTTTAAAAGTGCTCATC
ATTGGAAAACGTTCTTCGGGGCGAAAACTCTCAAGGATCTTACCGCTGTTGAGATCCAGTTCGATGTAAC
CCACTCGTGCACCCAACTGATCTTCAGCATCTTTTACTTTCACCAGCGTTTCTGGGTGAGCAAAAACAGG
AAGGCAAAATGCCGCAAAAAAGGGAATAAGGGCGACACGGAAATGTTGAATACTCATACTCTTCCTTTTT
CAATATTATTGAAGCATTTATCAGGGTTATTGTCTCATGAGCGGATACATATTTGAATGTATTTAGAAAA
ATAAACAAATAGGGGTTCCGCGCACATTTCCCCGAAAAGTGCCACCTGACGTCTAAGAAACCATTATTAT
CATGACATTAACCTATAAAAATAGGCGTATCACGAGGCCCTTTCGTCTTCAAGAATTCTGGCGAATCCTC
TGACCAGCCAGAAAACGACCTTTCTGTGGTGAAACCGGATGCTGCAATTCAGAGCGGCAGCAAGTGGGGG
ACAGCAGAAGACCTGACCGCCGCAGAGTGGATGTTTGACATGGTGAAGACTATCGCACCATCAGCCAGAA
AACCGAATTTTGCTGGGTGGGCTAACGATATCCGCCTGATGCGTGAACGTGACGGACGTAACCACCGCGA
CATGTGTGTGCTGTTCCGCTGGGCATGCTGAGCTAACACCGTGCGTGTTGACAATTTTACCTCTGGCGGT
GATAATGGTTGCAGCTAGC
