>Addgene plasmid #70191 | pBEST_OR2-OR1-Pr-UTR1_ClpX-T500 (48p) | addgene partial sequence | sequence record 148702 | MoCloF 5'-agcgaggaagcggaagagcg-3'
AGTCATAAGTGCGGCGACGATAGTCATGCCCCGCGCCCACCGGAAGGAGCTGACTGGGTTGAAGGCTCTC
AAGGGCATCGGTCGACACAGAAAAGCCCGCCTTTCGGCGGGCTTTGCTCGAGTTATTCACCAGATGCCTG
TTGCGCTTCCGGCTTGCCATAAATCAGCAACGGTTTGCTTTGACCATCAATTACCGACTCGTCGATAACC
ACTTTTTCGACGTCTTCCATGGACGGCAGATCGTACATGGTATCGAGCAGTGCGGCTTCTACGATGGAAC
GCAGGCCACGGGCACCGGTTTTACGCGCCATCGCTTTCTTAGCGATAGCATCCAGCGCCTCGTCACGGAA
TTCCAGATCCACGCCTTCCAGATTAAACAGCGCCTGATACTGCTTGGTCAGGGCGTTTTTCGGCTCTTTG
AGGATCTGAATCAGAGCTTCTTCGCTCAGTTCATTCAACGTTGCGACAACCGGCAGACGACCAATAAACT
CAGGGATAAGACCAAACTTGATCAGATCTTCCGGTTCAACCTGCGCCAGCAGCTCGCCTTCGCTTGCTTT
GTCGGACTTCGCTTTTACCGTCGCGCCAAAACCAATGCCGGAGCCGGTTTCTACACGGTGGGAAATCACT
TTATCCAGACCGGCAAACGCACCGCCACAAATAAACAGGATCTTAGAGGTATCAACCTGCAAGAATTCCT
GCTGCGGATGTTTACGCCCACCTTGCGGTGGAACAGCAGCTACCGTACCTTCGATCAGTTTCAACAGTGC
CTGCTGTACGCCTTCACCGGAAACGTCTCGGGTAATGGACGGGTTGTCTGACTTACGAGAAATCTTGTCG
ATTTCATCGATGTAGACAATACCACGCTGTGCTTTCTGGACATCGTAGTCGCATTTCTGCAACAGCTTCT
