>Addgene plasmid #70191 | pBEST_OR2-OR1-Pr-UTR1_ClpX-T500 (48p) | addgene partial sequence | sequence record 148705 | pBEST-F 5'-CATGGTGAAGACTATCGCAC-3'
ACGATATCCGCCTGATGCGTGAACGTGACGGACGTAACCACCGCGACATGTGTGTGCTGTTCCGCTGGGC
ATGCTGAGCTAACACCGTGCGTGTTGACAATTTTACCTCTGGCGGTGATAATGGTTGCAGCTAGCAATAA
TTTTGTTTAACTTTAAGAAGGAGATATACCATGACAGATAAACGCAAAGATGGCTCAGGCAAATTGCTGT
ATTGCTCTTTTTGCGGCAAAAGCCAGCATGAAGTGCGCAAGCTGATTGCCGGTCCATCCGTGTATATCTG
CGACGAATGTGTTGATTTATGTAACGACATCATTCGCGAAGAGATTAAAGAAGTTGCACCGCATCGTGAA
CGCAGTGCGCTACCGACGCCGCATGAAATTCGCAACCACCTGGACGATTACGTTATCGGCCAGGAACAGG
CGAAAAAAGTGCTGGCGGTCGCGGTATACAACCATTACAAACGTCTGCGCAACGGCGATACCAGCAATGG
CGTCGAGTTGGGCAAAAGTAACATTCTGCTGATCGGTCCGACCGGTTCCGGTAAAACGCTGCTGGCTGAA
ACGCTGGCGCGCCTGCTGGATGTTCCGTTCACCATGGCCGACGCGACTACACTGACCGAAGCCGGTTATG
TGGGTGAAGACGTTGAAAACATCATTCAGAAGCTGTTGCAGAAATGCGACTACGATGTCCAGAAAGCACA
GCGTGGTATTGTCTACATCGATGAAATCGACAAGATTTCTCGTAAGTCAGACAACCCGTCCATTACCCGA
GACGTTTCCGGTGAAGGCGTACAGCAGGCACTGTTGAAACTGATCGAAGGTACGGTAGCTGCTGTTCCAC
CGCAAGGTGGGCGTAAACATCCGCAGCAGGAATTCTTGCAGGT
